>Addgene plasmid #38955 | MPDZ | depositor partial sequence | sequence record 49013 | MPDZ sequence 388 bps
ATGCACCATCATCATCATCATTCTTCTGGTGTAGATCTGGGTACCGAGAACCTGTACTTCCAATCCATGG
GATTAAGAACAGTCGAAATGAAAAAGGGCCCTACTGACTCACTGGGAATCAGCATCGCTGGAGGAGTAGG
CAGCCCACTTGGTGATGTGCCTATATTTATTGCAATGATGCACCCAACTGGAGTTGCAGCACAGACCCAA
AAACTCAGAGTTGGGGATAGGATTGTCACCATCTGTGGCACATCCACTGAGGGCATGACTCACACCCAAG
CAGTTAACCTACTGAAAAATGCATCTGGCTCCATTGAAATGCAGGTGGTTGCTGGAGGAGACGTGAGTGA
AACTTCTGTTTGACAGTAAAGGTGGATACGGATCCGAA
