>Addgene plasmid #38955 | MPDZ | addgene partial sequence | sequence record 52783 | pBRrevBam_primer
CGAGATCTCGATCCCGCGAAATTAATACGACTCACTATAGGGGAATTGTGAGCGGATAACAATTCCCCTC
TAGAAATAATTTTGTTTAACTTTAAGAAGGAGATATACATATGCACCATCATCATCATCATTCTTCTGGT
GTAGATCTGGGTACCGAGAACCTGTACTTCCAATCCATGGGATTAAGAACAGTCGAAATGAAAAAGGGCC
CTACTGACTCACTGGGAATCAGCATCGCTGGAGGAGTAGGCAGCCCACTTGGTGATGTGCCTATATTTAT
TGCAATGATGCACCCAACTGGAGTTGCAGCACAGACCCAAAAACTCAGAGTTGGGGATAGGATTGTCACC
ATCTGTGGCACATCCACTGAGGGCATGACTCACACCCAAGCAGTTAACCTACTGAAAAATGCATCTGGCT
CCATTGAAATGCAGGTGGTTGCTGGAGGAGACGTGAGTGAAACTTCTGTTTGACAGTAAAGGTGGATACG
GATCCGAATTCGAGCTCCGTCGACAAGCTTGCGGCCGCACTCGAGCACCACCACCACCACCACTGAGATC
CGGCTGCTAACAAAGCCCGAAAGGAAGCTGAGTTGGCTGCTGCCACCGCTGAGCAATAACTAGCATAACC
CCTTGGGGCCTCTAAACGGGTCTTGAGGGGTTTTTTGCTGAAAGGAGGAACTATATCCGGATTGGCGAAT
GGG
[42 nt withheld, positions 704-745]
N
[81 nt withheld, positions 747-827]
CGCCGGCTTTTCCCCGTCAAGCTCTAAATCGGGG
