[The description below was written by a language model from this plasmid's Addgene catalogue record.]
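Description:
MPDZ is a bacterial expression plasmid built on the pNIC28-Bsa4 backbone from the SGC, a vector designed for ligation-independent cloning of protein fragments intended for structural biology. It is maintained in E. coli as a low-copy plasmid under kanamycin selection. The record does not list the origin of replication or state the promoter. However, the use of T7 and T7-terminator sequencing primers indicates that the insert sits between T7 promoter and terminator elements, so expression would depend on a host strain that supplies T7 RNA polymerase.

The insert is a 388 bp fragment of human MPDZ, the multiple PDZ domain protein also known as MUPP1 or HYC2. At this size it can encode only a small part of the protein, roughly consistent with a single PDZ domain, and the record itself cautions that the construct may not contain the full open reading frame. Which domain or residue range is covered is not stated, although the entry is linked to a deposited crystal structure. The fragment carries an N-terminal histidine tag followed by a TEV protease recognition site. This arrangement allows the recombinant protein to be captured by immobilised metal affinity chromatography and the tag to be cleaved off afterwards, leaving near-native protein.

The stated purpose is bacterial production of this MPDZ fragment for structure determination. The same material would also suit biophysical or binding studies of the isolated domain. No feature table was supplied, so the detailed layout of the vector cannot be confirmed from the record.
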