Addgene plasmid #38955: MPDZ
Purpose: Bacterial expression for structure determination; may not be full ORF
Depositing lab: Nicola Burgess-Brown. Depositing organization: University of Oxford.
Backbone
  Vector backbone: pNIC28-Bsa4
  Backbone manufacturer: SGC
  Vector type: Bacterial Expression
Growth in bacteria
  Bacterial resistance: Kanamycin, 50 μg/mL
  Growth temperature: 37°C
  Growth strain: Mach1
  Copy number: Low Copy
Gene/Insert
  Gene/Insert name: MPDZ (alt names: multiple PDZ domain protein; PDB:2IWO)
  Species: H. sapiens (human)
  Insert size (bp): 388
  Entrez Gene: MPDZ (a.k.a. HYC2, MUPP1)
  Tag / fusion protein: His Tev (N terminal on insert)
  Cloning method: Ligation Independent Cloning
  Sequencing primers: 5′ T7; 3′ T7-term
Terms and licenses: Academic/Nonprofit Terms; Industry Terms: Not Available to Industry
How to cite: MPDZ was a gift from Nicola Burgess-Brown (Addgene plasmid # 38955 ; http://n2t.net/addgene:38955 ; RRID:Addgene_38955)
